Addgene plasmid #220832: pCM120
Purpose: EryA sensor with increased sensitivity by mphA and high level resistance by ermC
Depositing lab: Matthew Bennett. Depositing organization: Rice University. Publication: Macrolide Biosensor Optimization through Cellular Substrate Sequestration. Miller CA, Ho JM, Parks SE, Bennett MR. ACS Synth Biol. 2021 Feb 19;10(2):258-264. doi: 10.1021/acssynbio.0c00572. Epub 2021 Feb 8. PubMed 33555859.
Backbone
  Vector backbone: pUC
Growth in bacteria
  Bacterial resistance: Ampicillin, 100 μg/mL
  Growth temperature: 37°C
  Growth strain: NEB Stable
  Copy number: High Copy
Gene/Insert
  Gene/Insert name: mphA
Terms and licenses: Academic/Nonprofit Terms; Industry Terms: Not Available to Industry
How to cite: pCM120 was a gift from Matthew Bennett (Addgene plasmid # 220832 ; http://n2t.net/addgene:220832 ; RRID:Addgene_220832)
