[The description below was written by a language model from this plasmid's Addgene catalogue record and pLannotate feature annotations shown in this document.]
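Description:
pCM120 is a high-copy pUC-based bacterial plasmid that functions as a whole-cell biosensor for erythromycin A (EryA), built for use in E. coli. It replicates from the ColE1/pUC origin and is selected with ampicillin through the bla β-lactamase gene and its native promoter.

The readout is superfolder GFP, preceded by a fragment of the phage T7 gene 10 ribosome binding site and insulated upstream by rrnB terminator elements. The annotation does not identify the promoter or operator driving sfGFP, nor the macrolide-responsive regulator that would control it. Two sizeable regions are unannotated, one between the CAP binding site and the second lambda t0 terminator, the other between that terminator and the third copy of the AmpR promoter. The latter, reverse-strand region has the layout of a promoter–gene–terminator cassette and could plausibly hold the listed insert, mphA, which the feature table does not call, but the record does not confirm this.

Two accessory genes define this sensor variant. According to the stated purpose, mphA, which encodes a macrolide phosphotransferase, increases the sensor's sensitivity, and the associated publication title attributes this to cellular sequestration of the substrate. The second gene is ermC from Staphylococcus aureus, expressed from a bla promoter and terminated by lambda t0. It encodes a 23S rRNA adenine dimethylase that lowers ribosome affinity for macrolides, giving the host high-level resistance so that cells remain viable and able to report at high erythromycin concentrations. The construct is therefore suited to detecting and quantifying erythromycin by fluorescence, for example in macrolide production or sensor-engineering studies.
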