Features (pLannotate 1.2.2; 15 found; start..end, strand, type, name):
      1..48      +  terminator     T7 terminator: transcription terminator for bacteriophage T7 RNA polymerase
     49..143     -  terminator     lambda t0 terminator: transcription terminator from phage lambda
    184..915     -  CDS            ermC: ERMC1_STAAU - Experimental evidence at transcript level: Swiss-Prot protein existence level 2. This protein produces a dimethylation of the adenine residue at position 2085 in 23S rRNA, resulting in reduced affinity between ribosomes and macrolide-lincosamide-streptogramin B antibiotics. From Staphylococcus aureus.
    916..1020    -  promoter       AmpR promoter: bla
   1075..1132    +  promoter       AmpR promoter (fragment): bla
   1133..1993    +  CDS            AmpR: β-lactamase; bla; confers resistance to ampicillin, carbenicillin, and related antibiotics
   2164..2752    +  rep_origin     ori: high-copy-number ColE1/pMB1/pBR322/pUC origin of replication
   2892..3007    +  ncRNA          5S rRNA: Accession: RF00001 - 5S ribosomal RNA
   3011..3097    +  terminator     rrnB T1 terminator: Escherichia coli rrnB; transcription terminator T1 from the E. coli rrnB gene
   3191..3214    -  terminator     rrnB T2 terminator (fragment): transcription terminator T2 from the E. coli rrnB gene
   3308..3326    +  RBS            RBS (fragment): efficient ribosome binding site from bacteriophage T7 gene 10 (Olins and Rangwala, 1989)
   3334..4047    +  CDS            Superfolder GFP: Superfolder GFP is a basic (constitutively fluorescent) green fluorescent protein published in 2005, derived from Aequorea victoria. It is reported to be a very rapidly-maturing weak dimer.
   4076..4097    -  protein_bind   CAP binding site: CAP binding activates transcription in the presence of cAMP. E. coli catabolite activator protein
   4955..5049    -  terminator     lambda t0 terminator: transcription terminator from phage lambda
   6131..6235    -  promoter       AmpR promoter: bla
>Addgene plasmid #220832 | pCM120 | addgene full sequence | sequence record 437223 | Addgene NGS Result
CTAGCATAACCCCTTGGGGCCTCTAAACGGGTCTTGAGGGGTTTTTTGATTCTCACCAATAAAAAACGCC
CGGCGGCAACCGAGCGTTCTGAACAAATCCAGATGGAGTTCTGAGGTCATTACTGGATCTATCAACAGGA
GTCCAAGCGAGCTCGTAAACTTGGTCTGACAGCCCTTAACTTACTTATTAAATAATTTATAGCTATTGAA
AAGAGATAAGAATTGTTCAAAGCTAATATTGTTTAAATCGTCAATTCCTGCATGTTTTAAGGAATTGTTA
AATTGATTTTTTGTAAATATTTTCTTGTATTCTTTGTTAACCCATTTCATAACGAAATAATTATACTTTT
GTTTATCTTTGTGTGATATTCTTGATTTTTTTCTACTTAATCTGATAAGTGAGCTATTCACTTTAGGTTT
AGGATGAAAATATTCTCTTGGAACCATACTTAATATAGAAATATCAACTTCTGCCATTAAAAGTAATGCC
AATGAGCGTTTTGTATTTAATAATCTTTTAGCAAACCCGTATTCCACGATTAAATAAATCTCATTAGCTA
TACTATCAAAAACAATTTTGCGTATTATATCCGTACTTATGTTATAAGGTATATTACCATATATTTTATA
GGATTGGTTTTTAGGAAATTTAAACTGCAATATATCCTTGTTTAAAACTTGGAAATTATCGTGATCAACA
AGTTTATTTTCTGTAGTTTTGCATAATTTATGGTCTATTTCAATGGCAGTTACGAAATTACACCTCTTTA
CTAATTCAAGGGTAAAATGGCCTTTTCCTGAGCCGATTTCAAAGATATTATCATGTTCATTTAATCTTAT
ATTTGTCATTATTTTATCTATATTATGTTTTGAAGTAATAAAGTTTTGACTGTGTTTTATATTTTTCTCG
TTCATACTCTTCCTTTTTCAATATTATTGAAGCATTTATCAGGGTTATTGTCTCATGAGCGGATACATAT
TTGAATGTATTTAGAAAAATAAACAAATAGGGGTTCCGCGCACATTTCCCCGAAAAGTGCCACTGAACCT
AGGCGAGAAGCACACGGTCACACTTCCGCTCATGAGACAATAACCCTGATAAATGCTTCAATAATATTGA
AAAAGGAAGAGTATGAGTATTCAACATTTCCGTGTCGCCCTTATTCCCTTTTTTGCGGCATTTTGCCTTC
CTGTTTTTGCTCACCCAGAAACGCTGGTGAAAGTAAAAGATGCTGAAGATCAGTTGGGTGCACGAGTGGG
TTACATCGAACTGGATCTCAACAGCGGTAAGATCCTTGAGAGTTTTCGCCCCGAAGAACGTTTTCCAATG
ATGAGCACTTTTAAAGTTCTGCTATGTGGCGCGGTATTATCCCGTATTGACGCCGGGCAAGAGCAACTCG
GTCGCCGCATACACTATTCTCAGAATGACTTGGTTGAGTACTCACCAGTCACAGAAAAGCATCTTACGGA
TGGCATGACAGTAAGAGAATTATGCAGTGCTGCCATAACCATGAGTGATAACACTGCGGCCAACTTACTT
CTGACAACGATCGGAGGACCGAAGGAGCTAACCGCTTTTTTGCACAACATGGGGGATCATGTAACTCGCC
TTGATCGTTGGGAACCGGAGCTGAATGAAGCCATACCAAACGACGAGCGTGACACCACGATGCCTGTAGC
AATGGCAACAACGTTGCGCAAACTATTAACTGGCGAACTACTTACTCTAGCTTCCCGGCAACAATTAATA
GACTGGATGGAGGCGGATAAAGTTGCAGGACCACTTCTGCGCTCGGCCCTTCCGGCTGGCTGGTTTATTG
CTGATAAATCTGGAGCCGGTGAGCGTGGGTCTCGCGGTATCATTGCAGCACTGGGGCCAGATGGTAAGCC
CTCCCGTATCGTAGTTATCTACACGACGGGGAGTCAGGCAACTATGGATGAACGAAATAGACAGATCGCT
GAGATAGGTGCCTCACTGATTAAGCATTGGTAACTGTCAGACCAAGTTTACTCATATATACTTTAGATTG
ATTTAAAACTTCATTTTTAATTTAAAAGGATCTAGGTGAAGATCCTTTTTGATAATCTCATGACCAAAAT
CCCTTAACGTGGGTTTTCGTTCCACTGAGCGTCAGACCCCGTAGAAAAGATCAAAGGATCATCTTGAGAT
CCTTTTTTTCTGCGCGTAATCTGCTGCTTGCAAACAAAAAAACCACCGCTACCAGCGGTGGTTTGTTTGC
CGGATCAAGAGCTACCAACTCTTTTTCCGAAGGTAACTGGCTTCAGCAGAGCGCAGATACCAAATACTGT
TCTTCTAGTGTAGCCGTAGTTAGGCCACCACTTCAAGAACTCTGTAGCACCGCCTACATACCTCGCTCTG
CTAATCCTGTTACCAGTGGCTGCTGCCAGTGGCGATAAGTCGTGTCTTACCGGGTTGGACTCAAGACGAT
AGTTACCGGATAAGGCGCAGCGGTCGGGCTGAACGGGGGGTTCGTGCACACAGCCCAGCTTGGAGCGAAC
GACCTACACCGAACTGAGATACCTACAGCGTGAGCTATGAGAAAGCGCCACGCTTCCCGAAGGGAGAAAG
GCGGACAGGTATCCGGTAAGCGGCAGGGTCGGAACAGGAGAGCGCACGAGGGAGCTTCCAGGGGGAAACG
CCTGGTATCTTTATAGTCCTGTCGGGTTTCGCCACCTCTGACTTGAGCGTCGATTTTTGTGATGCTCGTC
AGGGGGGCGGAGCCTATGGAAAAACGCCAGCAACGCGGCCTTTTTACGGTTCCTGGCCTTTTGCTGGCCT
TTTGCTCAGGCTGTTTTGGCGGATGAGAGAAGATTTTCAGCCTGATACAGATTAAATCAGAACGCAGAAG
CGGTCTGATAAAACAGAATTTGCCTGGCGGCAGTAGCGCGGTGGTCCCACCTGACCCCATGCCGAACTCA
GAAGTGAAACGCCGTAGCGCCGATGGTAGTGTGGGGTCTCCCCATGCGAGAGTAGGGAACTGCCAGGCAT
CAAATAAAACGAAAGGCTCAGTCGAAAGACTGGGCCTTTCGTTTTATCTGTTGTTTGTCGGTGAACGCTC
TCCTGAGTAGGACAAATCCGCCGGGAGCGGATTTGAACGTTGCGAAGCAACGGCCCGGAGGGTGGCGGGC
AGGACGCCCGCCATAAACTGCCAGGCATCAAATTAAGCAGAAGGCCATCCGTCAGGATGGCCTTTTTGCG
TTTCTACAAACTCTGCTAGCAAGTAAGGCCGACGGATTGAATATAACCGACGTGACTGTTACATTTAGGT
GGCTAAACCCGTCAACATTTAACTTTAAGAAGGAGATATACATATGCGTAAAGGTGAAGAACTGTTCACC
GGTGTTGTTCCGATCCTGGTTGAACTGGACGGTGACGTTAACGGTCACAAATTCTCTGTTCGTGGTGAAG
GTGAAGGTGACGCTACCAACGGTAAACTGACCCTGAAATTCATCTGCACCACCGGTAAACTGCCGGTTCC
GTGGCCGACCCTGGTTACCACCCTGACCTACGGTGTTCAGTGCTTCGCTCGTTACCCGGACCACATGAAA
CAGCACGACTTCTTCAAATCTGCTATGCCGGAAGGTTACGTTCAGGAACGTACCATCTCTTTCAAAGACG
ACGGTACCTACAAAACCCGTGCTGAAGTTAAATTCGAAGGTGACACCCTGGTTAACCGTATCGAACTGAA
AGGTATCGACTTCAAAGAAGACGGTAACATCCTGGGTCACAAACTGGAATACAACTTCAACTCTCACAAC
GTTTACATCACCGCTGACAAACAGAAAAACGGTATCAAAGCTAACTTCAAAATCCGTCACAACGTTGAAG
ACGGTTCTGTTCAGCTGGCTGACCACTACCAGCAGAACACCCCGATCGGTGACGGTCCGGTTCTGCTGCC
GGACAACCACTACCTGTCTACCCAGTCTGTTCTGTCTAAAGACCCGAACGAAAAACGTGACCACATGGTT
CTGCTGGAATTCGTTACCGCTGCTGGTATCACCCACGGTATGGACGAACTGTACAAAGATGCATGCCAGT
TCTAGCATAACCCTAATGAGTGAGCTAACTTACATTAATTGCGTTGCGCCTTAATTAACGGCACTCCTCA
GCAAATATAATGACCCTCTTGATAACCCAAGAGGGCATTTTTTAATGCCCATGGCGTTTACCACAGCTAA
CACCACGTCGTCCCTATCTGCTGCCCTAGGTCTATGAGTGGTTGCTGGATAACTTTACGGGCATGCATAA
GGCTCGTAGGCTATATTCAGGGAGACCACAACGGTTTCCCTCTACAAATAATTTTGTTTAACTTTGAAAT
AAGGAGGTAATACAAATGCCGCGTCCGAAACTGAAATCTGACGACGAAGTTCTGGAAGCGGCGACCGTTG
TTCTGAAACGTTGCGGTCCGATCGAATTCACCCTGTCTGGTGTTGCGAAAGAAGTTGGTCTGTCTCGTGC
GGCGCTGATCCAGCGTTTCACCAACCGTGACACCCTGCTGGTTCGTATGATGGAACGTGGTGTTGAACAG
GTTCGTCACTACCTGAACGCGATCCCGATCGGTGCGGGTCCGCAGGGTCTGTGGGAATTCCTGCAGGTTC
TGGTTCGTTCTATGAACACCCGTAACGACTTCTCTGTTAACTACCTGATCTCTTGGTACGAACTGCAGGT
TCCGGAACTGCGTACCCTGGCGATCCAGCGTAACCGTGCGGTTGTTGAAGGTATCCGTAAACGTCTGCCG
CCGGGTGCGCCGGCGGCGGCGGAACTGCTGCTGCACTCTGTTATCGCGGGTGCGACCATGCAGTGGGCGG
TTGACCCGGACGGTGAACTGGCGGACCACGTTCTGGCGCAGATCGCGGCGATCCTGTGCCTGATGTTCCC
GGAACACGACGACTTCCAGCTGCTGCAGCCGCACGCGTAATAACTAGTGCTTGGATTCTCACCAATAAAA
AACGCCCGGCGGCAACCGAGCGTTCTGAACAAATCCAGATGGAGTTCTGAGGTCATTACTGGATCTATCA
ACAGGAGTCCAAGCGAGCTCGTAAACTTGGTCTGACAGCCCTTAACTTACTTATTAAAGGCTATATCGAC
GTTCGCTCA
[210 nt withheld, positions 5120-5329]
GTCGATGGCAGGGTCATCAACGCGGGCCTCGCTCCAGTCGATCATCCCGCTGACGCGCTCCGTGTTGTCG
ATGAGCACATGGCCCACGTAGAGATCGCCATGCACCACCACGGAGAAATCTGGCCACGACGAATCGTCGT
CGAGCCAGCGCTGCCACCGGTGGAGGCGCTTGTCGTTCACCACGAACTCGCGTCGGACGCGGTCAACGTC
GTCGGCCACCTTCTGACGGGCCTGCGTCGGTGTACGGATGAGCATCCCCGCATCCACGGCGGCGGAAATG
GGGACGGCATGCAGGGCGGCGAGCGCGGTCGCGAAGCTCTCCGCGAAGACCTCCGAGTCCTGCGGCACGA
CCCAGTCGGGCGTGGACGAACCAGGCTGGATGACCATCGCAGTCGAGTCTTCGAGCATGGGATAGGCAAC
GAGCTCGGCGTTGGCCACGCGCCAGTCCGGCACCGCGAACGGCAGGCGATTCTTGAGCATTGCCAGCACC
CGCGCCTCTGGTTCGACCTTCGCGCTTACCTCGGCTCGGCGCGGGATGCGCAGCACCCACCGACGTCCAT
CGTCGACGGTGGCGATCACGATCCTATAGTCGAGCCCAAGCTCATTGACAGTCAGCGGGCCATGGAGCTT
GAGCCCATGTCGGGCTGCAAGTGCGTACAGTTGGGAGGTATCGGCGGTCGTGACTACGGTCATGATTCAC
TCCTGAGGGCTTGACGGGTTTAGCCACCTAAATGTAACAGTCACGTTGGTTATATTCAATCCGGCACTGT
TGCGACTGTGTTTTATATTTTTCTCGTTCATACTCTTCCTTTTTCAATATTATTGAAGCATTTATCAGGG
TTATTGTCTCATGAGCGGATACATATTTGAATGTATTTAGAAAAATAAACAAATAGGGGTTCCGCGCACA
TTTCCCCGAAAAGTGCCACCTGACGTCTAAGAAACCATTATTATCATGACATTAACCTATAAAAATAGGC
GTATCACGAGGCCCTTTCGTCTTCACTAAGCGACTAAAAAATTGAATGTAGGAAACCAACATGCCAGTTC
TAGCAATAA
